>Addgene plasmid #141707 | TFORF0801 | addgene full sequence | sequence record 391487 | Addgene NGS Result
TTAATGTAGTCTTATGCAATACTCTTGTAGTCTTGCAACATGGTAACGATGAGTTAGCAACATGCCTTAC
AAGGAGAGAAAAAGCACCGTGCATGCCGATTGGTGGAAGTAAGGTGGTACGATCGTGCCTTATTAGGAAG
GCAACAGACGGGTCTGACATGGATTGGACGAACCACTGAATTGCCGCATTGCAGAGATATTGTATTTAAG
TGCCTAGCTCGATACATAAACGGGTCTCTCTGGTTAGACCAGATCTGAGCCTGGGAGCTCTCTGGCTAAC
TAGGGAACCCACTGCTTAAGCCTCAATAAAGCTTGCCTTGAGTGCTTCAAGTAGTGTGTGCCCGTCTGTT
GTGTGACTCTGGTAACTAGAGATCCCTCAGACCCTTTTAGTCAGTGTGGAAAATCTCTAGCAGTGGCGCC
CGAACAGGGACTTGAAAGCGAAAGGGAAACCAGAGGAGCTCTCTCGACGCAGGACTCGGCTTGCTGAAGC
GCGCACGGCAAGAGGCGAGGGGCGGCGACTGGTGAGTACGCCAAAAATTTTGACTAGCGGAGGCTAGAAG
GAGAGAGATGGGTGCGAGAGCGTCAGTATTAAGCGGGGGAGAATTAGATCGCGATGGGAAAAAATTCGGT
TAAGGCCAGGGGGAAAGAAAAAATATAAATTAAAACATATAGTATGGGCAAGCAGGGAGCTAGAACGATT
CGCAGTTAATCCTGGCCTGTTAGAAACATCAGAAGGCTGTAGACAAATACTGGGACAGCTACAACCATCC
CTTCAGACAGGATCAGAAGAACTTAGATCATTATATAATACAGTAGCAACCCTCTATTGTGTGCATCAAA
GGATAGAGATAAAAGACACCAAGGAAGCTTTAGACAAGATAGAGGAAGAGCAAAACAAAAGTAAGACCAC
CGCACAGCAAGCGGCCGCTGATCTTCAGACCTGGAGGAGGAGATATGAGGGACAATTGGAGAAGTGAATT
ATATAAATATAAAGTAGTAAAAATTGAACCATTAGGAGTAGCACCCACCAAGGCAAAGAGAAGAGTGGTG
CAGAGAGAAAAAAGAGCAGTGGGAATAGGAGCTTTGTTCCTTGGGTTCTTGGGAGCAGCAGGAAGCACTA
TGGGCGCAGCGTCAATGACGCTGACGGTACAGGCCAGACAATTATTGTCTGGTATAGTGCAGCAGCAGAA
CAATTTGCTGAGGGCTATTGAGGCGCAACAGCATCTGTTGCAACTCACAGTCTGGGGCATCAAGCAGCTC
CAGGCAAGAATCCTGGCTGTGGAAAGATACCTAAAGGATCAACAGCTCCTGGGGATTTGGGGTTGCTCTG
GAAAACTCATTTGCACCACTGCTGTGCCTTGGAATGCTAGTTGGAGTAATAAATCTCTGGAACAGATTTG
GAATCACACGACCTGGATGGAGTGGGACAGAGAAATTAACAATTACACAAGCTTAATACACTCCTTAATT
GAAGAATCGCAAAACCAGCAAGAAAAGAATGAACAAGAATTATTGGAATTAGATAAATGGGCAAGTTTGT
GGAATTGGTTTAACATAACAAATTGGCTGTGGTATATAAAATTATTCATAATGATAGTAGGAGGCTTGGT
AGGTTTAAGAATAGTTTTTGCTGTACTTTCTATAGTGAATAGAGTTAGGCAGGGATATTCACCATTATCG
TTTCAGACCCACCTCCCAACCCCGAGGGGACCCATGCATTGCATCTCAATTAGTCAGCAACCAGGTGTGG
AAAGTCCCCAGGCTCCCCAGCAGGCAGAAGTATGCAAAGCATGCGTCTCAATTAGTCAGCAACCATAGTC
CCGCCCCTAACTCCGCCCATCCCGCCCCTAACTCCGCCCAGTTCCGCCCATTCTCCGCCCCATGGCTGAC
TAATTTTTTTTATTTATGCAGAGGCCGAGGCCGCCTCGGCCTCTGAGCTATTCCAGAAGTAGTGAGGAGG
CTTTTTTGGAGGCCTAGGCTTTTGCAAAAAGCTTTCTAGAGGTACCACCGGAGCTTACCATGACCGAGTA
CAAGCCCACGGTGCGCCTCGCCACCCGCGACGACGTCCCCAGGGCCGTACGCACCCTCGCCGCCGCGTTC
GCCGACTACCCCGCCACGCGCCACACCGTCGATCCGGACCGCCACATCGAGCGGGTCACCGAGCTGCAAG
AACTCTTCCTCACGCGCGTCGGGCTCGACATCGGCAAGGTGTGGGTCGCGGACGACGGCGCCGCCGTGGC
GGTCTGGACCACGCCGGAGAGCGTCGAAGCGGGGGCGGTGTTCGCCGAGATCGGCCCGCGCATGGCCGAG
TTGAGCGGTTCCCGGCTGGCCGCGCAGCAACAGATGGAAGGCCTCCTGGCGCCGCACCGGCCCAAGGAGC
CCGCGTGGTTCCTGGCCACCGTCGGCGTCTCGCCCGACCACCAGGGCAAGGGTCTGGGCAGCGCCGTCGT
GCTCCCCGGAGTGGAGGCGGCCGAGCGCGCCGGGGTGCCCGCCTTCCTGGAGACCTCCGCGCCCCGCAAC
CTCCCCTTCTACGAGCGGCTCGGCTTCACCGTCACCGCCGACGTCGAGGTGCCCGAAGGACCGCGCACCT
GGTGCATGACCCGCAAGCCCGGTGCCAGTTAACGAATTCTAGATCTTGAGACAAATGGCAGTATTCATCC
ACAATTTTAAAAGAAAAGGGGGGATTGGGGGGTACAGTGCAGGGGAAAGAATAGTAGACATAATAGCAAC
AGACATACAAACTAAAGAATTACAAAAACAAATTACAAAAATTCAAAATTTTCGGGTTTATTACAGGGAC
AGCAGAGATCCACTTTGGCGCCGGCTCGAGGCCTGCAGGTGCAAAGATGGATAAAGTTTTAAACAGAGAG
GAATCTTTGCAGCTAATGGACCTTCTAGGTCTTGAAAGGAGTGGGAATTGGCTCCGGTGCCCGTCAGTGG
GCAGAGCGCACATCGCCCACAGTCCCCGAGAAGTTGGGGGGAGGGGTCGGCAATTGAACCGGTGCCTAGA
GAAGGTGGCGCGGGGTAAACTGGGAAAGTGATGTCGTGTACTGGCTCCGCCTTTTTCCCGAGGGTGGGGG
AGAACCGTATATAAGTGCAGTAGTCGCCGTGAACGTTCTTTTTCGCAACGGGTTTGCCGCCAGAACACAG
GTAAGTGCCGTGTGTGGTTCCCGCGGGCCTGGCCTCTTTACGGGTTATGGCCCTTGCGTGCCTTGAATTA
CTTCCACCTGGCTGCAGTACGTGATTCTTGATCCCGAGCTTCGGGTTGGAAGTGGGTGGGAGAGTTCGAG
GCCTTGCGCTTAAGGAGCCCCTTCGCCTCGTGCTTGAGTTGAGGCCTGGCCTGGGCGCTGGGGCCGCCGC
GTGCGAATCTGGTGGCACCTTCGCGCCTGTCTCGCTGCTTTCGATAAGTCTCTAGCCATTTAAAATTTTT
GATGACCTGCTGCGACGCTTTTTTTCTGGCAAGATAGTCTTGTAAATGCGGGCCAAGATCTGCACACTGG
TATTTCGGTTTTTGGGGCCGCGGGCGGCGACGGGGCCCGTGCGTCCCAGCGCACATGTTCGGCGAGGCGG
GGCCTGCGAGCGCGGCCACCGAGAATCGGACGGGGGTAGTCTCAAGCTGGCCGGCCTGCTCTGGTGCCTG
GCCTCGCGCCGCCGTGTATCGCCCCGCCCTGGGCGGCAAGGCTGGCCCGGTCGGCACCAGTTGCGTGAGC
GGAAAGATGGCCGCTTCCCGGCCCTGCTGCAGGGAGCTCAAAATGGAGGACGCGGCGCTCGGGAGAGCGG
GCGGGTGAGTCACCCACACAAAGGAAAAGGGCCTTTCCGTCCTCAGCCGTCGCTTCATGTGACTCCACGG
AGTACCGGGCGCCGTCCAGGCACCTCGATTAGTTCTCGAGCTTTTGGAGTACGTCGTCTTTAGGTTGGGG
GGAGGGGTTTTATGCGATGGAGTTTCCCCACACTGAGTGGGTGGAGACTGAAGTTAGGCCAGCTTGGCAC
TTGATGTAATTCTCCTTGGAATTTGCCCTTTTTGAGTTTGGATCTTGGTTCATTCTCAAGCCTCAGACAG
TGGTTCAAAGTTTTTTTCTTCCATTTCAGGTGTCGTGAGGCTAGCACCGCCACCATGATGCTTCAACACC
CAGGCCAGGTCTCTGCCTCGGAAGTGAGTGCTTCTGCCATCGTCCCCTGCCTGTCCCCTCCTGGGTCACT
GGTGTTTGAGGATTTTGCTAACCTGACGCCCTTTGTCAAGGAAGAGCTGAGGTTTGCCATCCAGAACAAG
CACCTCTGCCACCGGATGTCCTCTGCGCTGGAATCAGTCACTGTCAGCGACAGACCCCTCGGGGTGTCCA
TCACAAAAGCCGAGGTAGCCCCTGAAGAAGATGAAAGGAAAAAGAGGCGACGAGAAAGAAATAAGATTGC
AGCTGCAAAGTGCCGAAACAAGAAGAAGGAGAAGACGGAGTGCCTGCAGAAAGAGTCGGAGAAGCTGGAA
AGTGTGAATGCTGAACTGAAGGCTCAGATTGAGGAGCTCAAGAACGAGAAGCAGCATTTGATATACATGC
TCAACCTTCATCGGCCCACGTGTATTGTCCGGGCTCAGAATGGGAGGACTCCAGAAGATGAGAGAAACCT
CTTTATCCAACAGATAAAAGAAGGAACATTGCAGAGCTAGTAATGAACTAGTCCGTAACTTGAAAGTATT
TCGATTTCTTGGCTTTATATATCTTGTGGAAAGGACGACCATACGCGAAAGCAATCAACACAACGCGTTA
AGTCGACAATCAACCTCTGGATTACAAAATTTGTGAAAGATTGACTGGTATTCTTAACTATGTTGCTCCT
TTTACGCTATGTGGATACGCTGCTTTAATGCCTTTGTATCATGCTATTGCTTCCCGTATGGCTTTCATTT
TCTCCTCCTTGTATAAATCCTGGTTGCTGTCTCTTTATGAGGAGTTGTGGCCCGTTGTCAGGCAACGTGG
CGTGGTGTGCACTGTGTTTGCTGACGCAACCCCCACTGGTTGGGGCATTGCCACCACCTGTCAGCTCCTT
TCCGGGACTTTCGCTTTCCCCCTCCCTATTGCCACGGCGGAACTCATCGCCGCCTGCCTTGCCCGCTGCT
GGACAGGGGCTCGGCTGTTGGGCACTGACAATTCCGTGGTGTTGTCGGGGAAATCATCGTCCTTTCCTTG
GCTGCTCGCCTGTGTTGCCACCTGGATTCTGCGCGGGACGTCCTTCTGCTACGTCCCTTCGGCCCTCAAT
CCAGCGGACCTTCCTTCCCGCGGCCTGCTGCCGGCTCTGCGGCCTCTTCCGCGTCTTCGCCTTCGCCCTC
AGACGAGTCGGATCTCCCTTTGGGCCGCCTCCCCGCGTCGACTTTAAGACCAATGACTTACAAGGCAGCT
GTAGATCTTAGCCACTTTTTAAAAGAAAAGGGGGGACTGGAAGGGCTAATTCACTCCCAACGAAGACAAG
ATCTGCTTTTTGCTTGTACTGGGTCTCTCTGGTTAGACCAGATCTGAGCCTGGGAGCTCTCTGGCTAACT
AGGGAACCCACTGCTTAAGCCTCAATAAAGCTTGCCTTGAGTGCTTCAAGTAGTGTGTGCCCGTCTGTTG
TGTGACTCTGGTAACTAGAGATCCCTCAGACCCTTTTAGTCAGTGTGGAAAATCTCTAGCAGTACGTATA
GTAGTTCATGTCATCTTATTATTCAGTATTTATAACTTGCAAAGAAATGAATATCAGAGAGTGAGAGGAA
CTTGTTTATTGCAGCTTATAATGGTTACAAATAAAGCAATAGCATCACAAATTTCACAAATAAAGCATTT
TTTTCACTGCATTCTAGTTGTGGTTTGTCCAAACTCATCAATGTATCTTATCATGTCTGGCTCTAGCTAT
CCCGCCCCTAACTCCGCCCATCCCGCCCCTAACTCCGCCCAGTTCCGCCCATTCTCCGCCCCATGGCTGA
CTAATTTTTTTTATTTATGCAGAGGCCGAGGCCGCCTCGGCCTCTGAGCTATTCCAGAAGTAGTGAGGAG
GCTTTTTTGGAGGCCTAGGGACGTACCCAATTCGCCCTATAGTGAGTCGTATTACGCGCGCTCACTGGCC
GTCGTTTTACAACGTCGTGACTGGGAAAACCCTGGCGTTACCCAACTTAATCGCCTTGCAGCACATCCCC
CTTTCGCCAGCTGGCGTAATAGCGAAGAGGCCCGCACCGATCGCCCTTCCCAACAGTTGCGCAGCCTGAA
TGGCGAATGGG
[124 nt withheld, positions 6242-6365]
C
[91 nt withheld, positions 6367-6457]
A
[49 nt withheld, positions 6459-6507]
CCTTTGACGTTGGAGTCCACGTTCTTT
[37 nt withheld, positions 6535-6571]
ACCCTATCTCGGTCTATTCTTTTGATTTATAAGGGATTTTGCCGATTTCGGCCTATTGGTTAAAAAATGA
GCTGATTTAACAAAAATTTAACGCGAATTTTAACAAAATATTAACGCTTACAATTTAGGTGGCACTTTTC
GGGGAAATGTGCGCGGAACCCCTATTTGTTTATTTTTCTAAATACATTCAAATATGTATCCGCTCATGAG
ACAATAACCCTGATAAATGCTTCAATAATATTGAAAAAGGAAGAGTATGAGTATTCAACATTTCCGTGTC
GCCCTTATTCCCTTTTTTGCGGCATTTTGCCTTCCTGTTTTTGCTCACCCAGAAACGCTGGTGAAAGTAA
AAGATGCTGAAGATCAGTTGGGTGCACGAGTGGGTTACATCGAACTGGATCTCAACAGCGGTAAGATCCT
TGAGAGTTTTCGCCCCGAAGAACGTTTTCCAATGATGAGCACTTTTAAAGTTCTGCTATGTGGCGCGGTA
TTATCCCGTATTGACGCCGGGCAAGAGCAACTCGGTCGCCGCATACACTATTCTCAGAATGACTTGGTTG
AGTACTCACCAGTCACAGAAAAGCATCTTACGGATGGCATGACAGTAAGAGAATTATGCAGTGCTGCCAT
AACCATGAGTGATAACACTGCGGCCAACTTACTTCTGACAACGATCGGAGGACCGAAGGAGCTAACCGCT
TTTTTGCACAACATGGGGGATCATGTAACTCGCCTTGATCGTTGGGAACCGGAGCTGAATGAAGCCATAC
CAAACGACGAGCGTGACACCACGATGCCTGTAGCAATGGCAACAACGTTGCGCAAACTATTAACTGGCGA
ACTACTTACTCTAGCTTCCCGGCAACAATTAATAGACTGGATGGAGGCGGATAAAGTTGCAGGACCACTT
CTGCGCTCGGCCCTTCCGGCTGGCTGGTTTATTGCTGATAAATCTGGAGCCGGTGAGCGTGGGTCTCGCG
GTATCATTGCAGCACTGGGGCCAGATGGTAAGCCCTCCCGTATCGTAGTTATCTACACGACGGGGAGTCA
GGCAACTATGGATGAACGAAATAGACAGATCGCTGAGATAGGTGCCTCACTGATTAAGCATTGGTAACTG
TCAGACCAAGTTTACTCATATATACTTTAGATTGATTTAAAACTTCATTTTTAATTTAAAAGGATCTAGG
TGAAGATCCTTTTTGATAATCTCATGACCAAAATCCCTTAACGTGAGTTTTCGTTCCACTGAGCGTCAGA
CCCCGTAGAAAAGATCAAAGGATCTTCTTGAGATCCTTTTTTTCTGCGCGTAATCTGCTGCTTGCAAACA
AAAAAACCACCGCTACCAGCGGTGGTTTGTTTGCCGGATCAAGAGCTACCAACTCTTTTTCCGAAGGTAA
CTGGCTTCAGCAGAGCGCAGATACCAAATACTGTTCTTCTAGTGTAGCCGTAGTTAGGCCACCACTTCAA
GAACTCTGTAGCACCGCCTACATACCTCGCTCTGCTAATCCTGTTACCAGTGGCTGCTGCCAGTGGCGAT
AAGTCGTGTCTTACCGGGTTGGACTCAAGACGATAGTTACCGGATAAGGCGCAGCGGTCGGGCTGAACGG
GGGGTTCGTGCACACAGCCCAGCTTGGAGCGAACGACCTACACCGAACTGAGATACCTACAGCGTGAGCT
ATGAGAAAGCGCCACGCTTCCCGAAGGGAGAAAGGCGGACAGGTATCCGGTAAGCGGCAGGGTCGGAACA
GGAGAGCGCACGAGGGAGCTTCCAGGGGGAAACGCCTGGTATCTTTATAGTCCTGTCGGGTTTCGCCACC
TCTGACTTGAGCGTCGATTTTTGTGATGCTCGTCAGGGGGGCGGAGCCTATGGAAAAACGCCAGCAACGC
GGCCTTTTTACGGTTCCTGGCCTTTTGCTGGCCTTTTGCTCACATGTTCTTTCCTGCGTTATCCCCTGAT
TCTGTGGATAACCGTATTACCGCCTTTGAGTGAGCTGATACCGCTCGCCGCAGCCGAACGACCGAGCGCA
GCGAGTCAGTGAGCGAGGAAGCGGAAGAGCGCCCAATACGCAAACCGCCTCTCCCCGCGCGTTGGCCGAT
TCATTAATGCAGCTGGCACGACAGGTTTCCCGACTGGAAAGCGGGCAGTGAGCGCAACGCAATTAATGTG
AGTTAGCTCACTCATTAGGCACCCCAGGCTTTACACTTTATGCTTCCGGCTCGTATGTTGTGTGGAATTG
TGAGCGGATAACAATTTCACACAGGAAACAGCTATGACCATGATTACGCCAAGCGCGCAATTAACCCTCA
CTAAAGGGAACAAAAGCTGGAGCTGCAAGC
Features (pLannotate 1.2.2; 31 found; start..end, strand, type, name):
      5..231     +  promoter       RSV promoter: Rous sarcoma virus enhancer/promoter
    232..412     +  LTR            5' LTR (truncated): truncated 5' long terminal repeat (LTR) from HIV-1
    459..584     +  misc_feature   HIV-1 Ψ: packaging signal of human immunodeficiency virus type 1
    568..931     +  CDS            HIV-1 gag (fragment): gag protein from human immunodeficiency virus 1; gag
   1077..1310    +  misc_feature   RRE: The Rev response element (RRE) of HIV-1 allows for Rev-dependent mRNA export from the nucleus to the cytoplasm.
   1687..1713    +  CDS            Rev (fragment): human immunodeficiency virus 1 (HIV-1) Rev protein; rev; enhances nuclear export of unspliced and incompletely spliced viral mRNAs
   1720..1743    +  promoter       SV40 promoter (fragment): SV40 early promoter
   1744..1815    +  promoter       SV40 promoter (fragment): SV40 enhancer and early promoter
   1839..1974    +  rep_origin     SV40 ori: SV40 origin of replication
   2020..2616    +  CDS            PuroR (fragment): puromycin N-acetyltransferase; pac from Streptomyces; confers resistance to puromycin
   2665..2782    +  misc_feature   cPPT/CTS: central polypurine tract and central termination sequence of HIV-1
   2847..2913    +  CDS            small t antigen (fragment): SV40 (simian virus 40) small t antigen
   2920..4098    +  promoter       EF-1α promoter: strong constitutive promoter for human elongation factor EF-1α
   4115..4657    +  CDS            ATF3: ATF3_HUMAN - Experimental evidence at protein level: Swiss-Prot protein existence level 1. [Isoform 2]: Activates transcription presumably by sequestering inhibitory cofactors away from the promoters. From Homo sapiens (Human).
   4673..4726    +  promoter       U6 promoter (fragment): RNA polymerase III promoter for human U6 snRNA
   4768..5356    +  misc_feature   WPRE: woodchuck hepatitis virus posttranscriptional regulatory element
   5407..5426    +  misc_feature   cPPT/CTS (fragment): central polypurine tract and central termination sequence of HIV-1
   5428..5661    +  LTR            3' LTR (ΔU3): self-inactivating 3' long terminal repeat (LTR) from HIV-1
   5739..5860    +  polyA_signal   SV40 poly(A) signal: SV40 polyadenylation signal
   5900..6035    +  rep_origin     SV40 ori: SV40 origin of replication
   6056..6074    -  promoter       T7 promoter: promoter for bacteriophage T7 RNA polymerase
   6082..6237    +  CDS            lacZα (fragment): LacZα fragment of β-galactosidase; lacZ fragment
   6242..6670    +  rep_origin     f1 ori (sequence partly withheld): f1 bacteriophage origin of replication; arrow indicates direction of (+) strand synthesis
   6723..6827    +  promoter       AmpR promoter: bla
   6828..7688    +  CDS            AmpR: β-lactamase; bla; confers resistance to ampicillin, carbenicillin, and related antibiotics
   7859..8447    +  rep_origin     ori: high-copy-number ColE1/pMB1/pBR322/pUC origin of replication
   8630..8722    +  CDS            lacI (fragment): lac repressor; lacI; The lac repressor binds to the lac operator to inhibit transcription in E. coli. This inhibition can be relieved by adding lactose or isopropyl-β-D-thiogalactopyranoside (IPTG).
   8735..8756    +  protein_bind   CAP binding site: CAP binding activates transcription in the presence of cAMP. E. coli catabolite activator protein
   8771..8801    +  promoter       lac promoter: promoter for the E. coli lac operon
   8809..8825    +  protein_bind   lac operator: The lac repressor binds to the lac operator to inhibit transcription in E. coli. This inhibition can be relieved by adding lactose or isopropyl-β-D-thiogalactopyranoside (IPTG). lac repressor encoded by lacI
   8870..8888    +  promoter       T3 promoter: promoter for bacteriophage T3 RNA polymerase
