[The description below was written by a language model from this plasmid's Addgene catalogue record and pLannotate feature annotations shown in this document.]
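Description:
TFORF0801 is a third-generation-style, self-inactivating lentiviral expression plasmid built on the pLX_TRC317 backbone and carrying the human transcription factor ATF3. It belongs to a barcoded transcription factor ORF collection in which each clone pairs an ORF with a unique 24-bp barcode. In pooled overexpression screens, the factor delivered to a cell can therefore be identified by reading the barcode. In bacteria the plasmid is maintained through a high-copy ColE1/pUC-type origin and an ampicillin resistance gene. An f1 origin and remnants of a lac/lacZα cloning region with T3 and T7 promoters are also present. The depositor notes that recombination can occur during propagation, as is common for LTR-containing vectors.

The viral portion begins with an RSV promoter fused to a truncated HIV-1 5' LTR, which drives Tat-independent production of the genomic RNA. This is followed by the Ψ packaging signal with a gag fragment, and the RRE for Rev-dependent nuclear export. An SV40 early promoter/origin then drives a puromycin N-acetyltransferase gene for selection of transduced mammalian cells. A cPPT/CTS element, which aids nuclear import of the viral genome, follows the selection cassette. The EF-1α promoter then constitutively expresses the ATF3 ORF, annotated as 543 bp within a catalogued insert of 647 bp. The barcode is not annotated as a feature, so the table does not show its position. A short sequence downstream of the ORF is annotated as a U6 promoter fragment, and its role is not stated. A WPRE enhances transcript expression, and the ΔU3 3' LTR inactivates the viral promoter after integration. An SV40 polyadenylation signal lies beyond the 3' LTR. The construct is used for stable ATF3 overexpression, for example in directed differentiation screens.
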