Addgene plasmid #141707: TFORF0801
Purpose: Lentiviral vector for overexpressing transcription factor ORFs with unique 24-bp barcodes. Barcodes facilitate identification of transcription factors in pooled screens.
Depositing lab: Feng Zhang. Depositing organization: Broad Institute. Publication: A transcription factor atlas of directed differentiation. Joung J, Ma S, Tay T, Geiger-Schuller KR, Kirchgatterer PC, Verdine VK, Guo B, Arias-Garcia MA, Allen WE, Singh A, Kuksenko O, Abudayyeh OO, Gootenberg JS, Fu Z, Macrae RK, Buenrostro JD, Regev A, Zhang F. Cell. 2023 Jan 5;186(1):209-229.e26. doi: 10.1016/j.cell.2022.11.026. PubMed 36608654.
Backbone
  Vector backbone: pLX_TRC317
  Backbone manufacturer: Broad Institute Genetic Perturbation Platform
  Backbone size w/o insert (bp): 8264
  Vector type: Mammalian Expression, Lentiviral
  Selectable markers: Puromycin
Growth in bacteria
  Bacterial resistance: Ampicillin, 100 μg/mL
  Growth temperature: 37°C
  Growth strain: NEB Stable
  Copy number: High Copy
Gene/Insert
  Gene/Insert name: ATF3
  Species: H. sapiens (human)
  Insert size (bp): 647
  Entrez Gene: ATF3
  Promoter: EF1a
  Cloning method: Unknown
  Sequencing primers: 5′ GGGTGGAGACTGAAGTTAGGCCAG; 3′ CACATAGCGTAAAAGGAGCAACATAG
Terms and licenses: Academic/Nonprofit Terms; Industry Terms: Not Available to Industry
Depositor comments: NM_001030287,XM_011509579,NM_001674,XM_005273146,ENST00000366987,ENST00000341491 . The transcription factor ORF portion of this plasmid was synthesized by Genewiz. Please test multiple small colonies in case of plasmid recombination. To make this collection available in a timely manner, a portion of this collection was not fully sequenced by Addgene. If an Addgene verified full plasmid sequence is not available, please contact us prior to placing an order to request the full sequence.
How to cite: TFORF0801 was a gift from Feng Zhang (Addgene plasmid # 141707 ; http://n2t.net/addgene:141707 ; RRID:Addgene_141707)
