>Addgene plasmid #141707 | TFORF0801 | depositor partial sequence | sequence record 277258 | Insert
ACCGCCACCATGATGCTTCAACACCCAGGCCAGGTCTCTGCCTCGGAAGTGAGTGCTTCTGCCATCGTCC
CCTGCCTGTCCCCTCCTGGGTCACTGGTGTTTGAGGATTTTGCTAACCTGACGCCCTTTGTCAAGGAAGA
GCTGAGGTTTGCCATCCAGAACAAGCACCTCTGCCACCGGATGTCCTCTGCGCTGGAATCAGTCACTGTC
AGCGACAGACCCCTCGGGGTGTCCATCACAAAAGCCGAGGTAGCCCCTGAAGAAGATGAAAGGAAAAAGA
GGCGACGAGAAAGAAATAAGATTGCAGCTGCAAAGTGCCGAAACAAGAAGAAGGAGAAGACGGAGTGCCT
GCAGAAAGAGTCGGAGAAGCTGGAAAGTGTGAATGCTGAACTGAAGGCTCAGATTGAGGAGCTCAAGAAC
GAGAAGCAGCATTTGATATACATGCTCAACCTTCATCGGCCCACGTGTATTGTCCGGGCTCAGAATGGGA
GGACTCCAGAAGATGAGAGAAACCTCTTTATCCAACAGATAAAAGAAGGAACATTGCAGAGCTAGTAATG
AACTAGTCCGTAACTTGAAAGTATTTCGATTTCTTGGCTTTATATATCTTGTGGAAAGGACGACCATACG
CGAAAGCAATCAACACA
