>Addgene plasmid #141707 | TFORF0801 | depositor partial sequence | sequence record 277259 | Barcode
CCATACGCGAAAGCAATCAACACA
